Addgene plasmid #135967: pAAV-CMV-Sa-SauriCas9
Purpose: (Empty Backbone) Expresses Sa-SauriCas9, and cloning backbone for sgRNA
Depositing lab: Yongming Wang. Depositing organization: Fudan University. Publication: A compact Cas9 ortholog from Staphylococcus Auricularis (SauriCas9) expands the DNA targeting scope. Hu Z, Wang S, Zhang C, Gao N, Li M, Wang D, Wang D, Liu D, Liu H, Ong SG, Wang H, Wang Y. PLoS Biol. 2020 Mar 30;18(3):e3000686. doi: 10.1371/journal.pbio.3000686. eCollection 2020 Mar. PubMed 32226015.
Backbone
  Vector backbone: AAV2 ITR vector
  Modifications to backbone: Contains R654A/G655A mutations within Sa-SauriCas9
  Vector type: Mammalian Expression, AAV
Growth in bacteria
  Bacterial resistance: Ampicillin, 100 μg/mL
  Growth temperature: 37°C
  Growth strain: NEB Stable
  Copy number: High Copy
Gene/Insert
  Gene/Insert name: None
Terms and licenses: Academic/Nonprofit Terms; Industry Terms: Not Available to Industry
How to cite: pAAV-CMV-Sa-SauriCas9 was a gift from Yongming Wang (Addgene plasmid # 135967 ; http://n2t.net/addgene:135967 ; RRID:Addgene_135967)
