[The description below was written by a language model from this plasmid's Addgene catalogue record and pLannotate feature annotations shown in this document.]
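Description:
pAAV-CMV-Sa-SauriCas9 is a 7,455 nt all-in-one AAV transfer plasmid for mammalian expression of a compact Cas9 nuclease together with a single guide RNA. It is catalogued as an empty backbone because no spacer has been cloned into the guide cassette. It is built on an AAV2 ITR vector. One complete AAV2 inverted terminal repeat is annotated downstream of the payload, while the upstream repeat was detected only as two short fragments. This is common for these structured repeats in sequencing-based annotation. The ITRs bracket the region that would be packaged into recombinant AAV particles. In bacteria the plasmid replicates from a high-copy ColE1/pUC-type origin and is selected with ampicillin through the bla gene. An f1 phage origin is also present.

Between the ITRs, the CMV immediate-early enhancer and promoter drive the Cas9 open reading frame. The annotation software matched this frame to Staphylococcus aureus Cas9. The name and associated publication suggest a protein combining SaCas9 and Staphylococcus auricularis Cas9 (SauriCas9) sequence, but the record does not spell out its exact composition. It does note R654A/G655A substitutions in the nuclease, without stating their purpose. The coding sequence continues into a bipartite nucleoplasmin nuclear localization signal and a 3xHA epitope tag for detection, and ends at a bovine growth hormone polyadenylation signal. Downstream, a human U6 RNA polymerase III promoter sits ahead of the SaCas9-type guide RNA scaffold. A short gap between the two presumably receives the user's targeting spacer.

The construct is intended for genome editing in mammalian cells, either by direct transfection or after packaging into AAV, once a guide sequence has been inserted.
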