Features (pLannotate 1.2.2; 20 found; start..end, strand, type, name):
     12..39      +  repeat_region  AAV2 ITR (fragment): inverted terminal repeat of adeno-associated virus serotype 2 inverted
     68..95      +  repeat_region  AAV2 ITR (fragment): inverted terminal repeat of adeno-associated virus serotype 2 inverted
    154..533     +  enhancer       CMV enhancer: human cytomegalovirus immediate early enhancer
    534..737     +  promoter       CMV promoter: human cytomegalovirus (CMV) immediate early promoter
    813..3971    +  CDS            cas9: CAS9_STAAU - Experimental evidence at protein level: Swiss-Prot protein existence level 1. CRISPR (clustered regularly interspaced short palindromic repeat) is an adaptive immune system that provides protection against mobile genetic elements (viruses, transposable elements and conjugative plasmids). CRISPR clusters contain spacers, sequences complementary to antecedent mobile elements, and target invading nucleic acids. CRISPR clusters are transcribed and processed into CRISPR RNA (crRNA). In type II CRISPR systems correct processing of pre-crRNA requires a trans- encoded small RNA (tracrRNA)
   3978..4025    +  CDS            nucleoplasmin NLS: bipartite nuclear localization signal from nucleoplasmin
   4032..4048    +  CDS            3xHA (fragment): three tandem HA epitope tags
   4059..4075    +  CDS            3xHA (fragment): three tandem HA epitope tags
   4086..4114    +  CDS            3xHA (fragment): three tandem HA epitope tags
   4146..4257    +  polyA_signal   bGH poly(A) signal: bovine growth hormone polyadenylation signal
   4360..4600    +  promoter       U6 promoter: RNA polymerase III promoter for human U6 snRNA
   4629..4704    +  misc_RNA       Sa gRNA scaffold: guide RNA scaffold for the Staphylococcus aureus CRISPR/Cas9 system
   4718..4858    +  repeat_region  AAV2 ITR: inverted terminal repeat of adeno-associated virus serotype 2 inverted
   4863..4914    -  misc_feature   bom (fragment): basis of mobility region from pBR322
   4933..5388    +  rep_origin     f1 ori (sequence partly withheld): f1 bacteriophage origin of replication; arrow indicates direction of (+) strand synthesis
   5389..5438    -  misc_feature   bom (fragment): basis of mobility region from pBR322
   5540..5575    -  CDS            rop (fragment): Rop protein, which maintains plasmids at low copy number; rop
   5670..5774    +  promoter       AmpR promoter: bla
   5775..6635    +  CDS            AmpR: β-lactamase; bla; confers resistance to ampicillin, carbenicillin, and related antibiotics
   6806..7394    +  rep_origin     ori: high-copy-number ColE1/pMB1/pBR322/pUC origin of replication
>Addgene plasmid #135967 | pAAV-CMV-Sa-SauriCas9 | addgene full sequence | sequence record 292681 | Addgene NGS Result
CCTGCAGGCAGCTGCGCGCTCGCTCGCTCACTGAGGCCGCCCGGGCGTCGGGCGACCTTTGGTCGCCCGG
CCTCAGTGAGCGAGCGAGCGCGCAGAGAGGGAGTGGCCAACTCCATCACTAGGGGTTCCTGCGGCCTCTA
GACTCGAGGCGTTGACATTGATTATTGACTAGTTATTAATAGTAATCAATTACGGGGTCATTAGTTCATA
GCCCATATATGGAGTTCCGCGTTACATAACTTACGGTAAATGGCCCGCCTGGCTGACCGCCCAACGACCC
CCGCCCATTGACGTCAATAATGACGTATGTTCCCATAGTAACGCCAATAGGGACTTTCCATTGACGTCAA
TGGGTGGAGTATTTACGGTAAACTGCCCACTTGGCAGTACATCAAGTGTATCATATGCCAAGTACGCCCC
CTATTGACGTCAATGACGGTAAATGGCCCGCCTGGCATTATGCCCAGTACATGACCTTATGGGACTTTCC
TACTTGGCAGTACATCTACGTATTAGTCATCGCTATTACCATGGTGATGCGGTTTTGGCAGTACATCAAT
GGGCGTGGATAGCGGTTTGACTCACGGGGATTTCCAAGTCTCCACCCCATTGACGTCAATGGGAGTTTGT
TTTGGCACCAAAATCAACGGGACTTTCCAAAATGTCGTAACAACTCCGCCCCATTGACGCAAATGGGCGG
TAGGCGTGTACGGTGGGAGGTCTATATAAGCAGAGCTCTCTGGCTAACTACCGGTGCCACCATGGCCCCA
AAGAAGAAGCGGAAGGTCGGTATCCACGGAGTCCCAGCAGCCAAGCGGAACTACATCCTGGGCCTGGACA
TCGGCATCACCAGCGTGGGCTACGGCATCATCGACTACGAGACACGGGACGTGATCGATGCCGGCGTGCG
GCTGTTCAAAGAGGCCAACGTGGAAAACAACGAGGGCAGGCGGAGCAAGAGAGGCGCCAGAAGGCTGAAG
CGGCGGAGGCGGCATAGAATCCAGAGAGTGAAGAAGCTGCTGTTCGACTACAACCTGCTGACCGACCACA
GCGAGCTGAGCGGCATCAACCCCTACGAGGCCAGAGTGAAGGGCCTGAGCCAGAAGCTGAGCGAGGAAGA
GTTCTCTGCCGCCCTGCTGCACCTGGCCAAGAGAAGAGGCGTGCACAACGTGAACGAGGTGGAAGAGGAC
ACCGGCAACGAGCTGTCCACCAAAGAGCAGATCAGCCGGAACAGCAAGGCCCTGGAAGAGAAATACGTGG
CCGAACTGCAGCTGGAACGGCTGAAGAAAGACGGCGAAGTGCGGGGCAGCATCAACAGATTCAAGACCAG
CGACTACGTGAAAGAAGCCAAACAGCTGCTGAAGGTGCAGAAGGCCTACCACCAGCTGGACCAGAGCTTC
ATCGACACCTACATCGACCTGCTGGAAACCCGGCGGACCTACTATGAGGGACCTGGCGAGGGCAGCCCCT
TCGGCTGGAAGGACATCAAAGAATGGTACGAGATGCTGATGGGCCACTGCACCTACTTCCCCGAGGAACT
GCGGAGCGTGAAGTACGCCTACAACGCCGACCTGTACAACGCCCTGAACGACCTGAACAATCTCGTGATC
ACCAGGGACGAGAACGAGAAGCTGGAATATTACGAGAAGTTCCAGATCATCGAGAACGTGTTCAAGCAGA
AGAAGAAGCCCACCCTGAAGCAGATCGCCAAAGAAATCCTCGTGAACGAAGAGGATATTAAGGGCTACAG
AGTGACCAGCACCGGCAAGCCCGAGTTCACCAACCTGAAGGTGTACCACGACATCAAGGACATTACCGCC
CGGAAAGAGATTATTGAGAACGCCGAGCTGCTGGATCAGATTGCCAAGATCCTGACCATCTACCAGAGCA
GCGAGGACATCCAGGAAGAACTGACCAATCTGAACTCCGAGCTGACCCAGGAAGAGATCGAGCAGATCTC
TAATCTGAAGGGCTATACCGGCACCCACAACCTGAGCCTGAAGGCCATCAACCTGATCCTGGACGAGCTG
TGGCACACCAACGACAACCAGATCGCTATCTTCAACCGGCTGAAGCTGGTGCCCAAGAAGGTGGACCTGT
CCCAGCAGAAAGAGATCCCCACCACCCTGGTGGACGACTTCATCCTGAGCCCCGTCGTGAAGAGAAGCTT
CATCCAGAGCATCAAAGTGATCAACGCCATCATCAAGAAGTACGGCCTGCCCAACGACATCATTATCGAG
CTGGCCCGCGAGAAGAACTCCAAGGACGCCCAGAAAATGATCAACGAGATGCAGAAGCGGAACCGGCAGA
CCAACGAGCGGATCGAGGAAATCATCCGGACCACCGGCAAAGAGAACGCCAAGTACCTGATCGAGAAGAT
CAAGCTGCACGACATGCAGGAAGGCAAGTGCCTGTACAGCCTGGAAGCCATCCCTCTGGAAGATCTGCTG
AACAACCCCTTCAACTATGAGGTGGACCACATCATCCCCAGAAGCGTGTCCTTCGACAACAGCTTCAACA
ACAAGGTGCTCGTGAAGCAGGAAGAAAACAGCAAGAAGGGCAACCGGACCCCATTCCAGTACCTGAGCAG
CAGCGACAGCAAGATCAGCTACGAAACCTTCAAGAAGCACATCCTGAATCTGGCCAAGGGCAAGGGCAGA
ATCAGCAAGACCAAGAAAGAGTATCTGCTGGAAGAACGGGACATCAACAGGTTCTCCGTGCAGAAAGACT
TCATCAACCGGAACCTGGTGGATACCAGATACGCCACCAGAGGCCTGATGAACCTGCTGCGGAGCTACTT
CAGAGTGAACAACCTGGACGTGAAAGTGAAGTCCATCAATGGCGGCTTCACCAGCTTTCTGCGGCGGAAG
TGGAAGTTTAAGAAAGAGCGGAACAAGGGGTACAAGCACCACGCCGAGGACGCCCTGATCATTGCCAACG
CCGATTTCATCTTCAAAGAGTGGAAGAAACTGGACAAGGCCAAAAAAGTGATGGAAAACCAGATGTTCGA
GGAAAAGCAGGCCGAGAGCATGCCCGAGATCGAAACCGAGCAGGAGTACAAAGAGATCTTCATCACCCCC
CACCAGATCAAGCACATTAAGGACTTCAAGGACTACAAGTACAGCCACCGGGTGGACAAGAAGCCTAATA
GAGAGCTGATTAACGACACCCTGTACTCCACCCGGAAGGACGACAAGGGCAACACCCTGATCGTGAACAA
TCTGAACGGCCTGTACGACAAGGACAATGACAAGCTGAAAAAGCTGATCAACAAGAGCCCCGAAAAGCTG
CTGATGTACCACCACGACCCCCAGACCTACCAGAAACTGAAGCTGATTATGGAACAGTACGGCGACGAGA
AGAATCCCCTGTACAAGTACTACGAGGAAACCGGGAACTACCTGACCAAGTACTCCAAAAAGGACAACGG
CCCCGTGATCAAGAAGATTAAGTATTACGGCAACAAACTGAACGCCCATCTGGACATCACCGACGACTAC
CCCAACAGCAGAAACAAGGTCGTGAAGCTGTCCCTGAAGAGCTTCCGCTTCGACATCTACAAGTGCGAGC
AGGGCTACAAGATGGTGAGCATCGGCTACCTGGACGTGCTGAAGAAGGACAACTACTACTACATCCCCAA
GGACAAGTACGAGGCCGAGAAGCAGAAGAAGAAGATAAAGGAGAGCGACCTGTTCGTGGGCAGCTTCTAC
TACAACGACCTGATAATGTACGAGGACGAGCTGTTCCGCGTGATAGGCGTGAACAGCGACATCAACAACC
TGGTGGAGCTGAACATGGTGGACATCACCTACAAGGACTTCTGCGAGGTGAACAACGTGACCGGCGAGAA
GCGCATCAAGAAGACCATCGGCAAGCGCGTGGTGCTGATAGAGAAGTACACCACCGACATCCTGGGCAAC
CTGTACAAGACCCCCCTGCCCAAGAAGCCCCAGCTGATATTCAAGCGCGGCGAGCTGAAAAGGCCGGCGG
CCACGAAAAAGGCCGGCCAGGCAAAAAAGAAAAAGGGATCCTACCCATACGATGTTCCAGATTACGCTTA
CCCATACGATGTTCCAGATTACGCTTACCCATACGATGTTCCAGATTACGCTTAAGAATTCCTAGAGCTC
GCTGATCAGCCTCGACTGTGCCTTCTAGTTGCCAGCCATCTGTTGTTTGCCCCTCCCCCGTGCCTTCCTT
GACCCTGGAAGGTGCCACTCCCACTGTCCTTTCCTAATAAAATGAGGAAATTGCATCGCATTGTCTGAGT
AGGTGTCATTCTATTCTGGGGGGTGGGGTGGGGCAGGACAGCAAGGGGGAGGATTGGGAAGAGAATAGCA
GGCATGCTGGGGAGGTACCGAGGGCCTATTTCCCATGATTCCTTCATATTTGCATATACGATACAAGGCT
GTTAGAGAGATAATTGGAATTAATTTGACTGTAAACACAAAGATATTAGTACAAAATACGTGACGTAGAA
AGTAATAATTTCTTGGGTAGTTTGCAGTTTTAAAATTATGTTTTAAAATGGACTATCATATGCTTACCGT
AACTTGAAAGTATTTCGATTTCTTGGCTTTATATATCTTGTGGAAAGGACGAAACACCGGAGACCACGGC
AGGTCTCAGTTTTAGTACTCTGGAAACAGAATCTACTAAAACAAGGCAAAATGCCGTGTTTATCTCGTCA
ACTTGTTGGCGAGATTTTTGCGGCCGCAGGAACCCCTAGTGATGGAGTTGGCCACTCCCTCTCTGCGCGC
TCGCTCGCTCACTGAGGCCGGGCGACCAAAGGTCGCCCGACGCCCGGGCTTTGCCCGGGCGGCCTCAGTG
AGCGAGCGAGCGCGCAGCTGCCTGCAGGGGCGCCTGATGCGGTATTTTCTCCTTACGCATCTGTGCGGTA
TTTCACACCGCATA
[95 nt withheld, positions 4915-5009]
T
[46 nt withheld, positions 5011-5056]
C
[141 nt withheld, positions 5058-5198]
CCTTTGACGTTGGAGTCCACGTTCTTT
[37 nt withheld, positions 5226-5262]
ACTCTATCTCGGGCTATTCTTTTGATTTATAAGGGATTTTGCCGATTTCGGTCTATTGGTTAAAAAATGA
GCTGATTTAACAAAAATTTAACGCGAATTTTAACAAAATATTAACGTTTACAATTTTATGGTGCACTCTC
AGTACAATCTGCTCTGATGCCGCATAGTTAAGCCAGCCCCGACACCCGCCAACACCCGCTGACGCGCCCT
GACGGGCTTGTCTGCTCCCGGCATCCGCTTACAGACAAGCTGTGACCGTCTCCGGGAGCTGCATGTGTCA
GAGGTTTTCACCGTCATCACCGAAACGCGCGAGACGAAAGGGCCTCGTGATACGCCTATTTTTATAGGTT
AATGTCATGATAATAATGGTTTCTTAGACGTCAGGTGGCACTTTTCGGGGAAATGTGCGCGGAACCCCTA
TTTGTTTATTTTTCTAAATACATTCAAATATGTATCCGCTCATGAGACAATAACCCTGATAAATGCTTCA
ATAATATTGAAAAAGGAAGAGTATGAGTATTCAACATTTCCGTGTCGCCCTTATTCCCTTTTTTGCGGCA
TTTTGCCTTCCTGTTTTTGCTCACCCAGAAACGCTGGTGAAAGTAAAAGATGCTGAAGATCAGTTGGGTG
CACGAGTGGGTTACATCGAACTGGATCTCAACAGCGGTAAGATCCTTGAGAGTTTTCGCCCCGAAGAACG
TTTTCCAATGATGAGCACTTTTAAAGTTCTGCTATGTGGCGCGGTATTATCCCGTATTGACGCCGGGCAA
GAGCAACTCGGTCGCCGCATACACTATTCTCAGAATGACTTGGTTGAGTACTCACCAGTCACAGAAAAGC
ATCTTACGGATGGCATGACAGTAAGAGAATTATGCAGTGCTGCCATAACCATGAGTGATAACACTGCGGC
CAACTTACTTCTGACAACGATCGGAGGACCGAAGGAGCTAACCGCTTTTTTGCACAACATGGGGGATCAT
GTAACTCGCCTTGATCGTTGGGAACCGGAGCTGAATGAAGCCATACCAAACGACGAGCGTGACACCACGA
TGCCTGTAGCAATGGCAACAACGTTGCGCAAACTATTAACTGGCGAACTACTTACTCTAGCTTCCCGGCA
ACAATTAATAGACTGGATGGAGGCGGATAAAGTTGCAGGACCACTTCTGCGCTCGGCCCTTCCGGCTGGC
TGGTTTATTGCTGATAAATCTGGAGCCGGTGAGCGTGGAAGCCGCGGTATCATTGCAGCACTGGGGCCAG
ATGGTAAGCCCTCCCGTATCGTAGTTATCTACACGACGGGGAGTCAGGCAACTATGGATGAACGAAATAG
ACAGATCGCTGAGATAGGTGCCTCACTGATTAAGCATTGGTAACTGTCAGACCAAGTTTACTCATATATA
CTTTAGATTGATTTAAAACTTCATTTTTAATTTAAAAGGATCTAGGTGAAGATCCTTTTTGATAATCTCA
TGACCAAAATCCCTTAACGTGAGTTTTCGTTCCACTGAGCGTCAGACCCCGTAGAAAAGATCAAAGGATC
TTCTTGAGATCCTTTTTTTCTGCGCGTAATCTGCTGCTTGCAAACAAAAAAACCACCGCTACCAGCGGTG
GTTTGTTTGCCGGATCAAGAGCTACCAACTCTTTTTCCGAAGGTAACTGGCTTCAGCAGAGCGCAGATAC
CAAATACTGTTCTTCTAGTGTAGCCGTAGTTAGGCCACCACTTCAAGAACTCTGTAGCACCGCCTACATA
CCTCGCTCTGCTAATCCTGTTACCAGTGGCTGCTGCCAGTGGCGATAAGTCGTGTCTTACCGGGTTGGAC
TCAAGACGATAGTTACCGGATAAGGCGCAGCGGTCGGGCTGAACGGGGGGTTCGTGCACACAGCCCAGCT
TGGAGCGAACGACCTACACCGAACTGAGATACCTACAGCGTGAGCTATGAGAAAGCGCCACGCTTCCCGA
AGGGAGAAAGGCGGACAGGTATCCGGTAAGCGGCAGGGTCGGAACAGGAGAGCGCACGAGGGAGCTTCCA
GGGGGAAACGCCTGGTATCTTTATAGTCCTGTCGGGTTTCGCCACCTCTGACTTGAGCGTCGATTTTTGT
GATGCTCGTCAGGGGGGCGGAGCCTATGGAAAAACGCCAGCAACGCGGCCTTTTTACGGTTCCTGGCCTT
TTGCTGGCCTTTTGCTCACATGT
